Addgene plasmid #14303: pAG304GAL-EGFP-ccdB
Purpose: (Empty Backbone)
Depositing lab: Susan Lindquist. Depositing organization: Whitehead Institute for Biomedical Research. Publication: A suite of Gateway cloning vectors for high-throughput genetic analysis in Saccharomyces cerevisiae. Alberti S, Gitler AD, Lindquist S. Yeast. 2007 Oct . 24(10):913-9. 10.1002/yea.1502 PubMed 17583893.
Backbone
  Vector backbone: pRS304
  Vector type: Yeast Expression ; Gateway Destination
  Selectable markers: TRP1
Growth in bacteria
  Bacterial resistance: Chloramphenicol and Ampicillin, 25 & 100 μg/mL
  Growth temperature: 37°C
  Growth strain: ccdB Survival
  Growth instructions: DB3.1, ccdB Survival
  Copy number: Unknown
Gene/Insert
  Gene/Insert name: None
  Tag / fusion protein: EGFP (N terminal on backbone)
  Cloning method: Gateway Cloning
  Sequencing primers: 5′ EGFP-C
Terms and licenses: Academic/Nonprofit Terms; Industry Terms: Not Available to Industry
Depositor comments: Type of plasmid: integrating. This plasmid contains the Gateway technology from Invitrogen; Invitrogen requires purchasing of Gateway Clonase for carrying out the Gateway recombinational cloning reaction http://www.invitrogen.com Please note that the full plasmid sequence is provided as a reference only, and may not match the exact sequence of the plasmid.
How to cite: pAG304GAL-EGFP-ccdB was a gift from Susan Lindquist (Addgene plasmid # 14303 ; http://n2t.net/addgene:14303 ; RRID:Addgene_14303)
