[The description below was written by a language model from this plasmid's Addgene catalogue record and pLannotate feature annotations shown in this document.]
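Description:
pAG304GAL-EGFP-ccdB is an empty Gateway destination vector for galactose-inducible expression of N-terminally EGFP-tagged proteins in Saccharomyces cerevisiae. It is built on the pRS304 backbone and is described by the depositor as an integrating plasmid. Consistent with this, the feature table shows no yeast replication origin or centromere, so stable maintenance in yeast depends on insertion into the genome, with selection through the TRP1 auxotrophic marker driven by its own promoter. In E. coli the plasmid replicates from a high-copy ColE1/pUC-type origin and carries an ampicillin resistance gene. An f1 origin and remnants of the pBluescript-style lacZα/MCS region with flanking T7 and T3 promoters are also present.

The expression cassette runs from the GAL1 promoter, which is regulated by Gal4, through the EGFP coding sequence into a Gateway cassette and ends at the CYC1 terminator. The Gateway cassette is bounded by attR1 and attR2 and contains a chloramphenicol resistance gene and the ccdB toxin gene, along with a ccdA fragment. In an LR recombination with an entry clone, the region between the attR sites is exchanged for the gene of interest, placing it downstream of EGFP to create an N-terminal fusion. Because ccdB poisons standard E. coli strains, unrecombined vector is counter-selected after the reaction, while the empty vector itself must be propagated in a ccdB-tolerant strain under ampicillin and chloramphenicol selection.

The plasmid belongs to a suite of yeast Gateway vectors designed for high-throughput genetic analysis. The depositor notes that the full sequence is a reference only and may not match the physical plasmid exactly.
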