Features (pLannotate 1.2.2; 27 found; start..end, strand, type, name):
    137..184     +  misc_feature   bom (fragment): basis of mobility region from pBR322
    185..465     +  promoter       TRP1 promoter: S. cerevisiae TRP1
    466..1140    +  CDS            TRP1: phosphoribosylanthranilate isomerase, required for tryptophan biosynthesis; S. cerevisiae TRP1; yeast auxotrophic marker
   1187..1236    +  misc_feature   bom (fragment): basis of mobility region from pBR322
   1237..1692    -  rep_origin     f1 ori (sequence partly withheld): f1 bacteriophage origin of replication; arrow indicates direction of (+) strand synthesis
   1700..1857    -  CDS            lacZα (fragment): LacZα fragment of β-galactosidase; lacZ fragment
   1860..1878    +  promoter       T7 promoter: promoter for bacteriophage T7 RNA polymerase
   1898..2339    +  promoter       GAL1 promoter: S. cerevisiae GAL1; inducible promoter, regulated by Gal4
   2354..2377    +  misc_feature   MCS (fragment): pBluescript multiple cloning site
   2383..3099    +  CDS            EGFP: EGFP is a basic (constitutively fluorescent) green fluorescent protein published in 1996, derived from Aequorea victoria. It is reported to be a rapidly-maturing weak dimer with moderate acid sensitivity.
   3124..3248    +  protein_bind   attR1: mutant version of attR; recombination site for the Gateway® LR reaction LR Clonase™
   3273..3303    +  promoter       lac UV5 promoter: E. coli lac promoter with an "up" mutation
   3327..3356    +  promoter       cat promoter (fragment): promoter of the E. coli cat gene encoding chloramphenicol acetyltransferase
   3357..4016    +  CDS            CmR: chloramphenicol acetyltransferase; cat; confers resistance to chloramphenicol
   4198..4356    +  CDS            ccdA (fragment): CCDA_ECO57 - Also known as H, letA. Experimental evidence at protein level: Swiss-Prot protein existence level 1. Antitoxin component of a type II toxin-antitoxin (TA) system which inhibits the post-segregational killing (PSK) of plasmid-free cells, also referred to as a plasmid addiction system. Binds to and blocks the activity of CcdB; will also remove bound CcdB protein from the CcdB-GyrA complex by forming a CcdA-CcdB complex, a process termed rejuvenation. Functions as a transcriptional corepressor for the ccdAB operon, repression also requires CcdB (By similarity). From Escherichia coli
   4361..4663    +  CDS            ccdB: CCDB_ECOLI - Also known as G, letB, letD. Experimental evidence at protein level: Swiss-Prot protein existence level 1. Toxic component of a type II toxin-antitoxin (TA) system, functioning in plasmid maintainence. Responsible for the post- segregational killing (PSK) of plasmid-free cells, also referred to as a plasmid addiction system. Half-life of over 2 hours. Cell killing by CcdB is accompanied by filamentation, defects in chromosome and plasmid segregation, defects in cell division, formation of anucleate cells, decreased DNA synthesis and plasmid loss. Interferes with the activity of DN
   4707..4831    -  protein_bind   attR2: mutant version of attR; recombination site for the Gateway® LR reaction LR Clonase™
   4838..5085    +  terminator     CYC1 terminator: S. cerevisiae CYC1; transcription terminator for CYC1
   5108..5126    -  promoter       T3 promoter: promoter for bacteriophage T3 RNA polymerase
   5171..5187    -  protein_bind   lac operator: The lac repressor binds to the lac operator to inhibit transcription in E. coli. This inhibition can be relieved by adding lactose or isopropyl-β-D-thiogalactopyranoside (IPTG). lac repressor encoded by lacI
   5195..5225    -  promoter       lac promoter: promoter for the E. coli lac operon
   5240..5261    -  protein_bind   CAP binding site: CAP binding activates transcription in the presence of cAMP. E. coli catabolite activator protein
   5274..5366    -  CDS            lacI (fragment): lac repressor; lacI; The lac repressor binds to the lac operator to inhibit transcription in E. coli. This inhibition can be relieved by adding lactose or isopropyl-β-D-thiogalactopyranoside (IPTG).
   5549..6137    -  rep_origin     ori: high-copy-number ColE1/pMB1/pBR322/pUC origin of replication
   6308..7168    -  CDS            AmpR: β-lactamase; bla; confers resistance to ampicillin, carbenicillin, and related antibiotics
   7169..7273    -  promoter       AmpR promoter: bla
   7368..35      +  CDS            rop (fragment) (across the origin): Rop protein, which maintains plasmids at low copy number; rop
>Addgene plasmid #14303 | pAG304GAL-EGFP-ccdB | depositor full sequence | sequence record 7966 | Author sequence
TCGCGCGTTTCGGTGATGACGGTGAAAACCTCTGACACATGCAGCTCCCGGAGACGGTCACAGCTTGTCT
GTAAGCGGATGCCGGGAGCAGACAAGCCCGTCAGGGCGCGTCAGCGGGTGTTGGCGGGTGTCGGGGCTGG
CTTAACTATGCGGCATCAGAGCAGATTGTACTGAGAGTGCACCAAACGACATTACTATATATATAATATA
GGAAGCATTTAATAGACAGCATCGTAATATATGTGTACTTTGCAGTTATGACGCCAGATGGCAGTAGTGG
AAGATATTCTTTATTGAAAAATAGCTTGTCACCTTACGTACAATCTTGATCCGGAGCTTTTCTTTTTTTG
CCGATTAAGAATTAATTCGGTCGAAAAAAGAAAAGGAGAGGGCCAAGAGGGAGGGCATTGGTGACTATTG
AGCACGTGAGTATACGTGATTAAGCACACAAAGGCAGCTTGGAGTATGTCTGTTATTAATTTCACAGGTA
GTTCTGGTCCATTGGTGAAAGTTTGCGGCTTGCAGAGCACAGAGGCCGCAGAATGTGCTCTAGATTCCGA
TGCTGACTTGCTGGGTATTATATGTGTGCCCAATAGAAAGAGAACAATTGACCCGGTTATTGCAAGGAAA
ATTTCAAGTCTTGTAAAAGCATATAAAAATAGTTCAGGCACTCCGAAATACTTGGTTGGCGTGTTTCGTA
ATCAACCTAAGGAGGATGTTTTGGCTCTGGTCAATGATTACGGCATTGATATCGTCCAACTGCATGGAGA
TGAGTCGTGGCAAGAATACCAAGAGTTCCTCGGTTTGCCAGTTATTAAAAGACTCGTATTTCCAAAAGAC
TGCAACATACTACTCAGTGCAGCTTCACAGAAACCTCATTCGTTTATTCCCTTGTTTGATTCAGAAGCAG
GTGGGACAGGTGAACTTTTGGATTGGAACTCGATTTCTGACTGGGTTGGAAGGCAAGAGAGCCCCGAAAG
CTTACATTTTATGTTAGCTGGTGGACTGACGCCAGAAAATGTTGGTGATGCGCTTAGATTAAATGGCGTT
ATTGGTGTTGATGTAAGCGGAGGTGTGGAGACAAATGGTGTAAAAGACTCTAACAAAATAGCAAATTTCG
TCAAAAATGCTAAGAAATAGGTTATTACTGAGTAGTATTTATTTAAGTATTGTTTGTGCACTTGCCTGCG
GTGTGAAATACCGCACAGATGCGTAAGGAGAAAATACCGCATCAGGAAATTGTAAACGTTAATATTTTGT
TAAAATTCGCGTTAAATTTTTGTTAAATCAGCTCATTTTTTAACCAATAGGCCGAAATCGGCAAAATCCC
TTATAAATCAAAAGAATAGACCGAGATAGGGT
[37 nt withheld, positions 1363-1399]
AAAGAACGTGGACTCCAACGTCAAAGG
[49 nt withheld, positions 1427-1475]
T
[91 nt withheld, positions 1477-1567]
G
[124 nt withheld, positions 1569-1692]
CGCGCCATTCGCCATTCAGGCTGCGCAACTGTTGGGAAGGGCGATCGGTGCGGGCCTCTTCGCTATTACG
CCAGCTGGCGAAGGGGGGATGTGCTGCAAGGCGATTAAGTTGGGTAACGCCAGGGTTTTCCCAGTCACGA
CGTTGTAAAACGACGGCCAGTGAATTGTAATACGACTCACTATAGGGCGAATTGGAGCTCTAGTACGGAT
TAGAAGCCGCCGAGCGGGCGACAGCCCTCCGACGGAAGACTCTCCTCCGTGCGTCCTCGTCTTCACCGGT
CGCGTTCCTGAAACGCAGATGTGCCTCGCGCCGCACTGCTCCGAACAATAAAGATTCTACAATACTAGCT
TTTATGGTTATGAAGAGGAAAAATTGGCAGTAACCTGGCCCCACAAACCTTCAAATTAACGAATCAAATT
AACAACCATAGGATGATAATGCGATTAGTTTTTTAGCCTTATTTCTGGGGTAATTAATCAGCGAAGCGAT
GATTTTTGATCTATTAACAGATATATAAATGGAAAAGCTGCATAACCACTTTAACTAATACTTTCAACAT
TTTCAGTTTGTATTACTTCTTATTCAAATGTCATAAAAGTATCAACAAAAAATTGTTAATATACCTCTAT
ACTTTAACGTCAAGGAGAAAAAACCCCGGATTCTAGAACTAGTGGATCCCCCGGGACAAAATGGTGAGCA
AGGGCGAGGAGCTGTTCACCGGGGTGGTGCCCATCCTGGTCGAGCTGGACGGCGACGTAAACGGCCACAA
GTTCAGCGTGTCCGGCGAGGGCGAGGGCGATGCCACCTACGGCAAGCTGACCCTGAAGTTCATCTGCACC
ACCGGCAAGCTGCCCGTGCCCTGGCCCACCCTCGTGACCACCCTGACCTACGGCGTGCAGTGCTTCAGCC
GCTACCCCGACCACATGAAGCAGCACGACTTCTTCAAGTCCGCCATGCCCGAAGGCTACGTCCAGGAGCG
CACCATCTTCTTCAAGGACGACGGCAACTACAAGACCCGCGCCGAGGTGAAGTTCGAGGGCGACACCCTG
GTGAACCGCATCGAGCTGAAGGGCATCGACTTCAAGGAGGACGGCAACATCCTGGGGCACAAGCTGGAGT
ACAACTACAACAGCCACAACGTCTATATCATGGCCGACAAGCAGAAGAACGGCATCAAGGTGAACTTCAA
GATCCGCCACAACATCGAGGACGGCAGCGTGCAGCTCGCCGACCACTACCAGCAGAACACCCCCATCGGC
GACGGCCCCGTGCTGCTGCCCGACAACCACTACCTGAGCACCCAGTCCGCCCTGAGCAAAGACCCCAACG
AGAAGCGCGATCACATGGTCCTGCTGGAGTTCGTGACCGCCGCCGGGATCACTCTCGGCATGGACGAGCT
GTACAAGGGTGGACCAGGTGGTGGACATCAAACAAGTTTGTACAAAAAAGCTGAACGAGAAACGTAAAAT
GATATAAATATCAATATATTAAATTAGATTTTGCATAAAAAACAGACTACATAATACTGTAAAACACAAC
ATATCCAGTCACTATGGCGGCCGCATTAGGCACCCCAGGCTTTACACTTTATGCTTCCGGCTCGTATAAT
GTGTGGATTTTGAGTTAGGATCCGTCGAGATTTTCAGGAGCTAAGGAAGCTAAAATGGAGAAAAAAATCA
CTGGATATACCACCGTTGATATATCCCAATGGCATCGTAAAGAACATTTTGAGGCATTTCAGTCAGTTGC
TCAATGTACCTATAACCAGACCGTTCAGCTGGATATTACGGCCTTTTTAAAGACCGTAAAGAAAAATAAG
CACAAGTTTTATCCGGCCTTTATTCACATTCTTGCCCGCCTGATGAATGCTCATCCGGAATTCCGTATGG
CAATGAAAGACGGTGAGCTGGTGATATGGGATAGTGTTCACCCTTGTTACACCGTTTTCCATGAGCAAAC
TGAAACGTTTTCATCGCTCTGGAGTGAATACCACGACGATTTCCGGCAGTTTCTACACATATATTCGCAA
GATGTGGCGTGTTACGGTGAAAACCTGGCCTATTTCCCTAAAGGGTTTATTGAGAATATGTTTTTCGTCT
CAGCCAATCCCTGGGTGAGTTTCACCAGTTTTGATTTAAACGTGGCCAATATGGACAACTTCTTCGCCCC
CGTTTTCACCATGGGCAAATATTATACGCAAGGCGACAAGGTGCTGATGCCGCTGGCGATTCAGGTTCAT
CATGCCGTCTGTGATGGCTTCCATGTCGGCAGAATGCTTAATGAATTACAACAGTACTGCGATGAGTGGC
AGGGCGGGGCGTAAACGCCGCGTGGATCCGGCTTACTAAAAGCCAGATAACAGTATGCGTATTTGCGCGC
TGATTTTTGCGGTATAAGAATATATACTGATATGTATACCCGAAGTATGTCAAAAAGAGGTATGCTATGA
AGCAGCGTATTACAGTGACAGTTGACAGCGACAGCTATCAGTTGCTCAAGGCATATATGATGTCAATATC
TCCGGTCTGGTAAGCACAACCATGCAGAATGAAGCCCGTCGTCTGCGTGCCGAACGCTGGAAAGCGGAAA
ATCAGGAAGGGATGGCTGAGGTCGCCCGGTTTATTGAAATGAACGGCTCTTTTGCTGACGAGAACAGGGG
CTGGTGAAATGCAGTTTAAGGTTTACACCTATAAAAGAGAGAGCCGTTATCGTCTGTTTGTGGATGTACA
GAGTGATATTATTGACACGCCCGGGCGACGGATGGTGATCCCCCTGGCCAGTGCACGTCTGCTGTCAGAT
AAAGTCTCCCGTGAACTTTACCCGGTGGTGCATATCGGGGATGAAAGCTGGCGCATGATGACCACCGATA
TGGCCAGTGTGCCGGTCTCCGTTATCGGGGAAGAAGTGGCTGATCTCAGCCACCGCGAAAATGACATCAA
AAACGCCATTAACCTGATGTTCTGGGGAATATAAATGTCAGGCTCCCTTATACACAGCCAGTCTGCAGGT
CGACCATAGTGACTGGATATGTTGTGTTTTACAGTATTATGTAGTCTGTTTTTTATGCAAAATCTAATTT
AATATATTGATATTTATATCATTTTACGTTTCTCGTTCAGCTTTCTTGTACAAAGTGGTTCGATGTCATG
TAATTAGTTATGTCACGCTTACATTCACGCCCTCCCCCCACATCCGCTCTAACCGAAAAGGAAGGAGTTA
GACAACCTGAAGTCTAGGTCCCTATTTATTTTTTTATAGTTATGTTAGTATTAAGAACGTTATTTATATT
TCAAATTTTTCTTTTTTTTCTGTACAGACGCGTGTACGCATGTAACATTATACTGAAAACCTTGCTTGAG
AAGGTTTTGGGACGCTCGAAGGCTTTAATTTGCGGCCGGTACCCAGCTTTTGTTCCCTTTAGTGAGGGTT
AATTCCGAGCTTGGCGTAATCATGGTCATAGCTGTTTCCTGTGTGAAATTGTTATCCGCTCACAATTCCA
CACAACATAGGAGCCGGAAGCATAAAGTGTAAAGCCTGGGGTGCCTAATGAGTGAGGTAACTCACATTAA
TTGCGTTGCGCTCACTGCCCGCTTTCCAGTCGGGAAACCTGTCGTGCCAGCTGCATTAATGAATCGGCCA
ACGCGCGGGGAGAGGCGGTTTGCGTATTGGGCGCTCTTCCGCTTCCTCGCTCACTGACTCGCTGCGCTCG
GTCGTTCGGCTGCGGCGAGCGGTATCAGCTCACTCAAAGGCGGTAATACGGTTATCCACAGAATCAGGGG
ATAACGCAGGAAAGAACATGTGAGCAAAAGGCCAGCAAAAGGCCAGGAACCGTAAAAAGGCCGCGTTGCT
GGCGTTTTTCCATAGGCTCGGCCCCCCTGACGAGCATCACAAAAATCGACGCTCAAGTCAGAGGTGGCGA
AACCCGACAGGACTATAAAGATACCAGGCGTTCCCCCCTGGAAGCTCCCTCGTGCGCTCTCCTGTTCCGA
CCCTGCCGCTTACCGGATACCTGTCCGCCTTTCTCCCTTCGGGAAGCGTGGCGCTTTCTCAATGCTCACG
CTGTAGGTATCTCAGTTCGGTGTAGGTCGTTCGCTCCAAGCTGGGCTGTGTGCACGAACCCCCCGTTCAG
CCCGACCGCTGCGCCTTATCCGGTAACTATCGTCTTGAGTCCAACCCGGTAAGACACGACTTATCGCCAC
TGGCAGCAGCCACTGGTAACAGGATTAGCAGAGCGAGGTATGTAGGCGGTGCTACAGAGTTCTTGAAGTG
GTGGCCTAACTACGGCTACACTAGAAGGACAGTATTTGGTATCTGCGCTCTGCTGAAGCCAGTTACCTTC
GGAAAAAGAGTTGGTAGCTCTTGATCCGGCAAACAAACCACCGCTGGTAGCGGTGGTTTTTTTGTTTGCA
AGCAGCAGATTACGCGCAGAAAAAAAGGATCTCAAGAAGATCCTTTGATCTTTTCTACGGGGTCTGACGC
TCAGTGGAACGAAAACTCACGTTAAGGGATTTTGGTCATGAGATTATCAAAAAGGATCTTCACCTAGATC
CTTTTAAATTAAAAATGAAGTTTTAAATCAATCTAAAGTATATATGAGTAAACTTGGTCTGACAGTTACC
AATGCTTAATCAGTGAGGCACCTATCTCAGCGATCTGTCTATTTCGTTCATCCATAGTTGCCTGACTGCC
CGTCGTGTAGATAACTACGATACGGGAGGGCTTACCATCTGGCCCCAGTGCTGCAATGATACCGCGAGAC
CCACGCTCACCGGCTCCAGATTTATCAGCAATAAACCAGCCAGCCGGAAGGGCCGAGCGCAGAAGTGGTC
CTGCAACTTTATCCGCCTCCATCCAGTCTATTAATTGTTGCCGGGAAGCTAGAGTAAGTAGTTCGCCAGT
TAATAGTTTGCGCAACGTTGTTGCCATTGCTACAGGCATCGTGGTGTCACGCTCGTCGTTTGGTATGGCT
TCATTCAGCTCCGGTTCCCAACGATCAAGGCGAGTTACATGATCCCCCATGTTGTGAAAAAAAGCGGTTA
GCTCCTTCGGTCCTCCGATCGTTGTCAGAAGTAAGTTGGCCGCAGTGTTATCACTCATGGTTATGGCAGC
ACTGCATAATTCTCTTACTGTCATGCCATCCGTAAGATGCTTTTCTGTGACTGGTGAGTACTCAACCAAG
TCATTCTGAGAATAGTGTATGCGGCGACCGAGTTGCTCTTGCCCGGCGTCAATACGGGATAATACCGCGC
CACATAGCAGAACTTTAAAAGTGCTCATCATTGGAAAACGTTCTTCGGGGCGAAAACTCTCAAGGATCTT
ACCGCTGTTGAGATCCAGTTCGATGTAACCCACTCGTGCACCCAACTGATCTTCAGCATCTTTTACTTTC
ACCAGCGTTTCTGGGTGAGCAAAAACAGGAAGGCAAAATGCCGCAAAAAAGGGAATAAGGGCGACACGGA
AATGTTGAATACTCATACTCTTCCTTTTTCAATATTATTGAAGCATTTATCAGGGTTATTGTCTCATGAG
CGGATACATATTTGAATGTATTTAGAAAAATAAACAAATAGGGGTTCCGCGCACATTTCCCCGAAAAGTG
CCACCTGACGTCTAAGAAACCATTATTATCATGACATTAACCTATAAAAATAGGCGTATCACGAGGCCCT
TTCGTC
