>Addgene plasmid #14303 | pAG304GAL-EGFP-ccdB | addgene partial sequence | sequence record 20838 | 14303 with pRS_marker
CGACATTACTATATATATAATATATGGAAGCATTTAATAGAACAGCATCGTAATATATGTGTACTTTGCA
GTTATGACGCCAGATGGCAGTAGTGGAAGATATTCTTTATTGAAAAATAGCTTGTCACCTTACGTACAAT
CTTGATCCGGAGCTTTTCTTTTTTTGCCGATTAAGAATTAATTCGGTCGAAAAAAGAAAAGGAGAGGGCC
AAGAGGGAGGGCATTGGTGACTATTGAGCACGTGAGTATACGTGATTAAGCACACAAAGGCAGCTTGGAG
TATGTCTGTTATTAATTTCACAGGTAGTTCTGGTCCATTGGTGAAAGTTTGCGGCTTGCAGAGCACAGAG
GCCGCAGAATGTGCTCTAGATTCCGATGCTGACTTGCTGGGTATTATATGTGTGCCCAATAGAAAGAGAA
CAATTGACCCGGTTATTGCAAGGAAAATTTCAAGTCTTGTAAAAGCATATAAAAATAGTTCAGGCACTCC
GAAATACTTGGTTGGCGTGTTTCGTAATCAACCTAAGGAGGATGTTTTGGCTCTGGTCAATGATTACGGC
ATTGATATCGTCCAACT
