>Addgene plasmid #14303 | pAG304GAL-EGFP-ccdB | addgene partial sequence | sequence record 20839 | 14303 with EXFP-R
TAGCCTTCGGGCATGGCGGACTTGAAGAAGTCGTGCTGCTTCATGTGGTCGGGGTAGCGGCTGAAGCACT
GCACGCCGTAGGTCAGGGTGGTCACGAGGGTGGGCCAGGGCACGGGCAGCTTGCCGGTGGTGCAGATGAA
CTTCAGGGTCAGCTTGCCGTAGGTGGCATCGCCCTCGCCCTCGCCGGACACGCTGAACTTGTGGCCGTTT
ACGTCGCCGTCCAGCTCGACCAGGATGGGCACCACCCCGGTGAACAGCTCCTCGCCCTTGCTCACCATTT
TGTCCCGGGGGATCCACTAGTTCTAGAATCCGGGGTTTTTTCTCCTTGACGTTAAAGTATAGAGGTATAT
TAACAATTTTTTGTTGATACTTTTATTACATTTGAATAAGAAGTAATACAAACCGAAAATGTTGAAAGTA
TTAGTTAAAGTGGTTATGCAGTTTTTGCATTTATATATCTGTTAATAGATCAAAAATCATCGCTTCGCTG
ATTAATTACCCCAGAAATAAGGCTAAAAAACTAATCGCATTATCATCCTATGGTTGTTAATTTGATTCGT
TCATTTGAAGGTTTGTGGGGCCCGGTTACTGCCAATTTTTCCTCTTCATAACCATAAA
